Addgene plasmid #15666: pcDNA-TRBP
Depositing lab: Dong-Yan Jin. Depositing organization: University of Hong Kong. Publication: Human TRBP and PACT directly interact with each other and associate with dicer to facilitate the production of small interfering RNA. Kok KH, Ng MH, Ching YP, Jin DY. J Biol Chem. 2007 Jun 15. 282(24):17649-57. 10.1074/jbc.M611768200 PubMed 17452327.
Backbone
  Vector backbone: pcDNA3.1 (+)
  Backbone size w/o insert (bp): 5428
  Vector type: Mammalian Expression
  Selectable markers: Neomycin (select with G418)
Growth in bacteria
  Bacterial resistance: Ampicillin, 100 μg/mL
  Growth temperature: 37°C
  Growth strain: DH5alpha
  Copy number: High Copy
Gene/Insert
  Gene/Insert name: TRBP (alt name: TARBP2)
  Species: H. sapiens (human)
  Insert size (bp): 1101
  Entrez Gene: TARBP2 (a.k.a. LOQS, TRBP, TRBP1, TRBP2)
  Cloning method: Restriction Enzyme; 5′ cloning site BamHI (not destroyed); 3′ cloning site XhoI (not destroyed)
  Sequencing primers: 5′ T7; 3′ BGH rev
Terms and licenses: Academic/Nonprofit Terms; Industry Terms: Not Available to Industry
How to cite: pcDNA-TRBP was a gift from Dong-Yan Jin (Addgene plasmid # 15666 ; http://n2t.net/addgene:15666 ; RRID:Addgene_15666)
