[The description below was written by a language model from this plasmid's Addgene catalogue record.]
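Description:
pcDNA-TRBP is a mammalian expression plasmid built on the pcDNA3.1(+) backbone (5428 bp without insert) that carries the human TARBP2 gene, encoding TRBP, also known as TAR RNA-binding protein 2. The 1101 bp insert was placed in the multiple cloning site between BamHI at the 5′ end and XhoI at the 3′ end, and both sites remain intact, so the fragment can be excised or transferred to other vectors. The plasmid is maintained in E. coli as a high-copy construct under ampicillin selection. It also carries a neomycin resistance marker, which allows G418 selection of stably transfected mammalian cells.

The record does not list the regulatory elements explicitly. The pcDNA3.1(+) backbone, however, normally drives its insert from the strong constitutive CMV immediate-early promoter and terminates transcripts with the bovine growth hormone polyadenylation signal. The use of T7 and BGH reverse as sequencing primers fits this arrangement, since the T7 promoter lies just upstream of the cloning site and could in principle also support in vitro transcription. No epitope tag or fusion partner is recorded, so the plasmid appears to express untagged TRBP, although the record does not confirm this.

TRBP is a double-stranded RNA-binding protein that partners with Dicer in the RNA interference pathway. The associated publication examined how human TRBP and PACT interact directly with each other and associate with Dicer to promote production of small interfering RNA. The plasmid is therefore suited to transient or stable overexpression of TRBP in mammalian cells for studies of protein interactions, small RNA processing and RNA silencing.
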