>Addgene plasmid #15666 | pcDNA-TRBP | addgene partial sequence | sequence record 21827 | 15666 with CMV-F
TCTCTGGCTACTAGAGAACCCACTGCTTACTGGCTTATCGAAATTAATACGACTCACTATAGGGAGACCC
AAGCTGGCTAGCGTTTAAACTTAAGCTTGGTACCGAGCTCGGATCCATGAGTGAAGAGGAGCAAGGCTCC
GGCACTACCACGGGCTGCGGGCTGCCTAGTATAGAGCAAATGCTGGCCGCCAACCCAGGCAAGACCCCGA
TCAGCCTTCTGCAGGAGTATGGGACCAGAATAGGGAAGACGCCTGTGTACGACCTTCTCAAAGCCGAGGG
CCAAGCCCACCAGCCTAATTTCACCTTCCGGGTCACCGTTGGCGACACCAGCTGCACTGGTCAGGGCCCC
AGCAAGAAGGCAGCCAAGCACAAGGCAGCTGAGGTGGCCCTCAAACACCTCAAAGGGGGGAGCATGCTGG
AGCCGGCCCTGGAGGACAGCAGTTCTTTTTCTCCCCTAGACTCTTCACTGCCTGAGGACATTCCGGTTTT
TACTGCTGCAGCAGCTGCTACCCCAGTTCCATCTGTAGTCCTAACCAGGAGCCCCCCCATGGAACTGCAG
CCCCCTGTCTCCCCTCAGCAGTCTGAGTGCAACCCCGTTGGTGCTCTGCAGGAGCTGGTGGTGCAGAAAG
GCTGGCGGTTGCCGGAGTACACAGTGACCCAGGAGTCTGGGCCAGCCCACCGCAAAGAATTCACCATGAC
CTGTCGAGTGGAGCGTTTCATTG
