>Addgene plasmid #15666 | pcDNA-TRBP | addgene partial sequence | sequence record 21828 | 15666 with BGHrev
CGAGTCACTTGCTGCCTGCCATGATCTTGAGGTACTGCAGGGCACGGCGGGCAGCCTCACCACGGGCTGC
CTCCCTGGTGGTTGCAGAGCCATGACACACAGTGGCCGGCTGGGTGGACAGTTCCACCAGGCACTGGCAG
AGTCCACTCAGGCTCAGCTCCTCAATATCCAGGTAGCTGACGTGAAAGGCCTGCTCCTCAGAGAGCTCAC
TGAGGACACGGCAGCAGGCAGGGCCCAGGGCACCCAGGGAGCCCAGGGAGCAACTGCGGAGGGACAGGAT
CTTCTCTCCTACTGAATTTCGTAGAGAATCCCAGGTGCAACCTGGGCCCCGGTTTCGAAGACCATCCAGG
CGGGAGCCCACACCAATGGAGAAGTGGTCATCATCAGGCTCCACCTCATTGCCATCCCGGGCATCCAGAG
GCACCGTGTGCACTCGAAGCAGCATTTTGGCCGCCGCATTCCGCTTTGCCAATTTTTTGGAAGTGCCACT
CCCAATCTCAATGAAACGCTCCACTCGACAGGTCATGGTGAATTCTTTGCGGTGGGCTGGCCCAGACTCC
TGGGTCACTGTGTACTCCGGCAACCGCCAGCCTTTCTGCACCACCAGCTCCTGCAGAGCACCAACGGGGT
TGCACTCAGACTGCTGAGGGGAGACAGGGGGCTGCAGTTCCATGGGGGGGCTCCTGGTTAGGACTA
